>Addgene plasmid #112970 | C2 G10 png/GFP in casper4 | addgene full sequence | sequence record 217750 | Addgene NGS Result
TTGAGATCCTTTTTTTCTGCGCGTAATCTGCTGCTTGCAAACAAAAAAACCACCGCTACCAGCGGTGGTT
TGTTTGCCGGATCAAGAGCTACCAACTCTTTTTCCGAAGGTAACTGGCTTCAGCAGAGCGCAGATACCAA
ATACTGTTCTTCTAGTGTAGCCGTAGTTAGGCCACCACTTCAAGAACTCTGTAGCACCGCCTACATACCT
CGCTCTGCTAATCCTGTTACCAGTGGCTGCTGCCAGTGGCGATAAGTCGTGTCTTACCGGGTTGGACTCA
AGACGATAGTTACCGGATAAGGCGCAGCGGTCGGGCTGAACGGGGGGTTCGTGCACACAGCCCAGCTTGG
AGCGAACGACCTACACCGAACTGAGATACCTACAGCGTGAGCTATGAGAAAGCGCCACGCTTCCCGAAGG
GAGAAAGGCGGACAGGTATCCGGTAAGCGGCAGGGTCGGAACAGGAGAGCGCACGAGGGAGCTTCCAGGG
GGAAACGCCTGGTATCTTTATAGTCCTGTCGGGTTTCGCCACCTCTGACTTGAGCGTCGATTTTTGTGAT
GCTCGTCAGGGGGGCGGAGCCTATGGAAAAACGCCTTCTTCTTGAACTCGGGCTCGGTGCCAGTATACCT
CAAATGGTTGTCGTACCTCTCATGGTTCCGTTACGCCAACGAGGGTCTGCTGATTAACCAATGGGCGGAC
GTGGAGCCGGGCGAAATTAGCTGCACATCGTCGAACACCACGTGCCCCAGTTCGGGCAAGGTCATCCTGG
AGACGCTTAACTTCTCCGCCGCCGATCTGCCGCTGGACTACGTGGGTCTGGCCCATGATGAAATAACATA
AGGTGGTCCCGTCGATAGCCGAAGCTTACCGAAGTATACACTTAAATTCAGTGCACGTTTGCTTGTTGAG
AGGAAAGGTTGTGTGCGGACGAATTTTTTTTTGAAAACATTAACCCTTACGTGGAATAAAAAAAAATGAA
ATATTGCAAATTTTGCTGCAAAGCTGTGACTGGAGTAAAATTAATTCACGTGCCGAAGTGTGCTATTAAG
AGAAAATTGTGGGAGCAGAGCCTTGGGTGCAGCCTTGGTGAAAACTCCCAAATTTGTGATACCCACTTTA
ATGATTCGCAGTGGAAGGCTGCACCTGCAAAAGGTCAGACATTTAAAAGGAGGCGACTCAACGCAGATGC
CGTACCTAGTAAAGTGATAGAGCCTGAACCAGAAAAGATAAAAGAAGGCTATACCAGTGGGAGTACACAA
ACAGAGTAAGTTTGAATAGTAAAAAAAATCATTTATGTAAACAATAACGTGACTGTGCGTTAGGTCCTGT
TCATTGTTTAATGAAAATAAGAGCTTGAGGGAAAAAATTCGTACTTTGGAGTACGAAATGCGTCGTTTAG
AGCAGCAGCCGAATTAATTCTAGTTCCAGTGAAATCCAAGCATTTTCTAAATTAAATGTATTCTTATTAT
TATAGTTGTTATTTTTGATATATATAAACAACACTATTATGCCCACCATTTTTTTGAGATGCATCTACAC
AAGGAACAAACACTGGATGTCACTTTCAGTTCAAATTGTAACGCTAATCACTCCGAACAGGTCACAAAAA
ATTACCTTAAAAAGTCATAATATTAAATTAGAATAAATATAGCTGTGAGGGAAATATATACAAATATATT
GGAGCAAATAAATTGTACATACAAATATTTATTACTAATTTCTATTGAGACGAAATGAACCACTCGGAAC
CATTTGAGCGAACCGAATCGCGCGGAACTAACGACAGTCGCTCCAAGGTCGTCGAACAAAAGGTGAATGT
GTTGCGGAGAGCGGGTGGGAGACAGCGAAAGAGCAACTACGAAACGTGGTGTGGTGGAGGTGAATTATGA
AGAGGGCGCGCGATTTGAAAAGTATGTATATAAAAAATATATCCCGGTGTTTTATGTAGCGATAAACGAG
TTTTTGATGTAAGGTATGCAGGTGTGTAAGTCTTTTGGTTAGAAGACAAATCCAAAGTCTACTTGTGGGG
ATGTTCGAAGGGGAAATACTTGTATTCTATAGGTCATATCTTGTTTTTATTGGCACAAATATAATTACAT
TAGCTTTTTGAGGGGGCAATAAACAGTAAACACGATGGTAATAATGGTAAAAAAAAAAAACAAGCAGTTA
TTTCGGATATATGTCGGCTACTCCTTGCGTCGGGCCCGAAGTCTTAGAGCCAGATATGCGAGCACCCGGA
AGCTCACGATGAGAATGGCCAGACCCACGTAGTCCAGCGGCAGATCGGCGGCGGAGAAGTTAAGCGTCTC
CAGGATGACCTTGCCCGAACTGGGGCACGTGGTGTTCGACGATGTGCAGCTAATTTCGCCCGGCTCCACG
TCCGCCCATTGGTTAATCAGCAGACCCTCGTTGGCGTAACGGAACCATGAGAGGTACGACAACCATTTGA
GGTATACTGGCACCGAGCCCGAGTTCAAGAAGAAGCCGCCAAAGAGCAGGAATGGTATGATAACCGGCGG
ACCCACAGACAGCGCCATCGAGGTCGAGGAGCTGGCGCAGGATATTAGATATCCGAAGGACGTTGACACA
TTGGCCACCAGAGTGACCAGCGCCAGGCAGTTGAAGAAGTGCAGCACTCCGGCCCGCAGTCCGATCATCG
GATAGGCAATCGCCGTGAAGACCAGTGGCACTGTGAGAAAAAGCGGCAATTCGGCAATCGTTTTGCCCAG
AAAGTATGTGTCACAGCGATAAAGTCGACTTCGGGCCTCCCTCATAAAAACTGGCAGCTCTGAGGTGAAC
ACCTAAATCGAATCGATTCATTAGAAAGTTAGTAAATTATTGAAATGCAAATGTATTCTAAACATGACTT
ACATTTATCGTGGCAAAGACGTTTTGAAAGGTCATGTTGGTCAGGAAGAGGAAGATGGCTCCGTTGATAT
TCATCACACCCACTTGCGTGAGTTGTTGGCCCAAAAAGATGAGGCCAATCAAGATGGCAACCATCTGCAA
ATTAAAATGTTACTCGCATCTCATTAATATTCGCGAGTTAAATGAAATTTATTTATCTTCTGCAAAACTA
TAAACTATACATCTCATTGAAAAAAACTAAGAAGGGTGTGGAATCAGGCAATTCTATCTAAAATCTAGCG
AATTTGTTTCCAAGAATTGTAAGCGTTATATCATTTGTTTCCACTGGAACCACTCACCGTTGTCTGAATA
AGTCGCACTTTTACGAGGAGTGGTTCCTTGAGCACCGACAGCCAGGATCGCCACAGGACCGCCCGGAACT
GCATGAACCAGGTGGCCTTGTAGGTGTACCCATTCTCCGGCTGCTCCAGTGGCTTCTCCAGATTTTTGGT
GGCCAACAACTGCTCCATATCCCGGGCTACTTTGCTAATGGCAAAATTGTCGCATATCTTGGCGATCCGA
TCACGGGACTCGATCTCCCGTCCGGGCACAACGGCCAACACCTGTACGTAAAAGTCCGCCGGATTGTAGT
TGGTAGGACACTGGGCACCCACGCTGGATAGGAGTTGAGATGTTATGTAATACTAGATACCCTTAATAAA
CACATCGAACTCACTAGGAAAAGAAGTCGACGGCTTCGCTGGGAGTGCCCAAGAAAGCTACCCTGCCCTC
GGCCATCAGAAGGATCTTGTCAAAGAGCTCAAACAGCTCGGAAGACGGCTGATGAATGGTCAGGATGACG
GTCTTGCCCTTCTGCGACAGCTTCTTCAGCACCTGGACGACGCTGTGGGCGGTAAAGGAGTCCAGTCCGG
AGGTGGGCTCATCGCAGATCAGAAGCGGCGGATCGGTTAGAGCCTCGGAGGCGAATGCCAGACGCTTCCT
TTCTCCGCCGGACAGACCTTTCACCCTGCCGGGCACACCGATGATCGTGTGCTGACATTTGCTGAGCGAA
AGCTCCTGGATCACCTGATCCACGCGGGCCACTCGCTGCCGATAGGTCAGATGTCGTGGCATCCGCACCA
TGGCTTGGAAAATCAGGTGTTCCCTGGCCGTTAGGGAGCCGATAAAGAGGTCATCCTGCTGGACATAGGC
GCACCTGGCCTGCATCTCCTTGGCGTCCACAGGTTGGCCATTGAGCAGTCGCATCCCGGATGGCGATACT
TGGATGCCCTGCGGCGATCGAAAGGCAAGGGCATTCAGCAGGGTCGTCTTTCCGGCACCGGAACTGCCCA
TCACGGCCAAAAGTTCGCCCGGATAGGCCACGCCGCAAACTGAGTTTCAAATTGGTAATTGGACCCTTTA
TTAAGATTTCACACAGATCAGCCGACTGCGAATAGAAACTCACCGTTCTTGAGCAAATGTTTCCTGGGCG
CCGGTATGTGTCGCTCGTTGCAGAATAGTCCGCGTGTCCGGTTGACCAGCTGCCGCCATCCGGAGCCCGG
CTGATTGACCGCCCCAAAGATGTCCATATTGTGCCAGGCATAGGTGAGGTTCTCGGCTAGTTGGCCGCTC
CCTGAACCGGAGTCCTCCGGCGGACTGGGTGGCCGGAGCGTGCCGTAGTTTTTGGCCTGCCCGAAGCCCT
GGTTAATGCAGCTCTGCGAAGCCGCTCCGCTGTCACCCTGCAATGATAGGGGATCTCAAATATCAACTAC
AAGCGTTATGCTCATCTAACCCCGAACAAAAAGTACCCCGAAGTATCCTACGAAGTAGGTTTATACTTTT
ATTTATTTTTTGTGCATCTAGGATCAGCTTAAAATATCTGGTTGTTATATTTTTTGTAAAAAAGAATATA
GTCGAAAATGAATGCCTTTAGATGTCTTGATCATGATATGATCTCAAAAATTGTCTTATATAGCGAGAAC
AGCTACCAGAATAATCTGTTTCGTGTCACTATTTGTTTGTGCAATTGCGGTTTGGGATTTTTGTGGGTCG
CAGTTCTCACGCCGCAGACAATTTGATGTTGCAATCGCAGTTCCTATAGATCAAGTGAACTTAAGATGTA
TGCACATGTACTACTCACATTGTTCAGATGCTCGGCAGATGGGTGTTTGCTGCCTCCGCGAATTAATAGC
TCCTGATCCTCTTGGCCCATTGCCGGGATTTTTCACACTTTCCCCTGCTTACCCACCCAAAACCAATCAC
CACCCCAATCACTCAAAAAACAAACAAAAATAAGAAGCGAGAGGAGTTTTGGCACAGCACTTTGTGTTTA
ATTGATGGCGTAAACCGCTTGGAGCTTCGTCACGAAACCGCTGACAAAATGCAACTGAAGGCGGACATTG
ACGCTACGTAACGCTACAAACGGTGGCGAAAGAGATAGCGGACGCAGCGGCGAAAGAGACGGCGATATTT
CTGTGGACAGAGAAGGAGGCAAACAGCGCTGACTTTGAGTGGAATGTCATTTTGAGTGAGAGGTAATCGA
AAGAACCTGGTACATCAAATACCCTTGGATCGAAGTAAATTTAAAACTGATCAGATAAGTTCAATGATAT
CCAGTGCAGTAAAAAAAAAAAATGTTTTTTTTATCTACTTTCCGCAAAAATGGGTTTTATTAACTTACAT
ACATACTAGAATTCGGTACCGGGCCCCCCCTCGAGGTCGACGGTATCGATAAGCTTTAGAGGATTAATGT
TACTGTACAATAGGTGAACAAATGTAAATTAAAGACTACGTTAATGACATTGAGCGAGACTGTTTTGGAA
TATACATTATATACTGTTTATAGCTGACAGATCCCCTGGCAAAAGCACAGGCGCACACAAAGCACAGCAC
ACACCTTAATTTATCGCTTAAGCTAGCCTAGTTCTTAAGTACAATGAAATATTTGTTGAGGTCTCCTCGT
GCTGGTGAGCTGACCATTGGCTTCCGTTAGGATCTGAGTCCGGACTTGTACAGCTCGTCCATGCCGAGAG
TGATCCCGGCGGCGGTCACGAACTCCAGCAGGACCATGTGATCGCGCTTCTCGTTGGGGTCTTTGCTCAG
GGCGGACTGGGTGCTCAGGTAGTGGTTGTCGGGCAGCAGCACGGGGCCGTCGCCGATGGGGGTGTTCTGC
TGGTAGTGGTCGGCGAGCTGCACGCTGCCGTCCTCGATGTTGTGGCGGATCTTGAAGTTCACCTTGATGC
CGTTCTTCTGCTTGTCGGCCATGATATAGACGTTGTGGCTGTTGTAGTTGTACTCCAGCTTGTGCCCCAG
GATGTTGCCGTCCTCCTTGAAGTCGATGCCCTTCAGCTCGATGCGGTTCACCAGGGTGTCGCCCTCGAAC
TTCACCTCGGCGCGGGTCTTGTAGTTGCCGTCGTCCTTGAAGAAGATGGTGCGCTCCTGGACGTAGCCTT
CGGGCATGGCGGACTTGAAGAAGTCGTGCTGCTTCATGTGGTCGGGGTAGCGGCTGAAGCACTGCACGCC
GTAGGTCAGGGTGGTCACGAGGGTGGGCCAGGGCACGGGCAGCTTGCCGGTGGTGCAGATGAACTTCAGG
GTCAGCTTGCCGTAGGTGGCATCGCCCTCGCCCTCGCCGGACACGCTGAACTTGTGGCCGTTTACGTCGC
CGTCCAGCTCGACCAGGATGGGCACCACCCCGGTGAACAGCTCCTCGCCCTTGCTCACCATGGAGTAGCT
GTAGCTGAAGTAATGCTTGTAGAGGGTCACAGTCATGCCGGCGTCGAGGTGGAAGATGTCTGGTAGGCAG
ATGCGGCGCTCCTGCTCGTAAACGACCATCAGCTCGCAAACTTGCGCCCACACGGGATCGTAGAGACGCC
GGATGAGCTGGCAGTCGAGCCGGGGGCGGACCAGCGCCTGGACTACGGTGTGCAGTAGGGCAGGGGTGGC
GTTCTTGTCGAGAAACGCGGCGAAGGGGCTGCGTCCGAGGCACAGCTCGTAGAGGACTAGCCCCAGTGAC
CACACGTCCGACTTGAAATCCACCTTGCCCTGGCTGGACATCGCCTCCGGGGCCATGTACATGGGCGTGC
CCATGCCCGCCTGCAGTTGAGTGCTGGGCGCATGAACGTTCGCGATCCCAAAGTCGGCGATCTTGACGCG
GTCGTTGGCGTCGAGGAGCATGTTCTCGGGCTTGATGTCTCGGTGGATGACGCAGCGGATGTGCAGGTAC
TCGAGTCCCACTACCATGTCGCGGAAGTAGCCCATCAGCCGCTCCTGATTGACTCCCCCGGTGCCTGACG
GCAGCTGCTGGATGACATCCCTCAAGGTGCCGTTGGGCACGTACTCCATCACGATGTTCACAGTGCCCGC
GTGGCTAAAGGAGCGCAGGAACTCAACGATGTGCGGGTGGCGCAGCTGCGAGATGATGTACACCTCCTCC
TTGATCAATCCCAACTCTGTCTTCGGATTCCGGACGATGATCCGCTTCACGCACACCTTCCTCTCCGGCT
GTCCGCGCACCTCGTTTTGGTGGCAGAGGAAGACCCGGCCAAAGGTGCCCTGGCCCAGCACCCTTACCGC
ACGCAGCTTAGAGTCACCCAGTTCCATCTCGAGTGCGCAGAGTTCCGAAAGCGTAATCCGCGATCCCGCC
TTGATGTACAGTTAGCCAGCAAAAGCGCAAGCGCGCCATCTATCGATTGCTTCGAAACAAGAGATGCACA
GTTCCATCGGAAAAAGCCGAAAACTCGGAACTTCGGAAACCCCATATGAAAATTGCTCATCTGGCCAGCA
GCAACAGTGCTCAATGAAAGTAAGTTATTAGAGTCTGGTTAATTAATCAAACTAACGCATCGTGAACTAA
CCCCATTCAAAAAGTCCATCCATGTGAAAAGTATGACTATCCTAAATTTTTATTTATTTTATTTAACAAA
ATTAAATATAGTATACAATACTAAACCTAATTAAATTTAATGAGTACTAGCTACGGGGGCCTTCGACTCG
AGACTTATGGGTTAATTGCTTTATATAATAAACTTAGCTTTTTGGACAAATTTGTAAATTTTTGAGATAT
TTTCACAGGATGGGATACTTAAACAATTCGAGAGACTATGTGTACCAAATAAGTGAGATCCTCTAGAGTC
GACCTCGAACGTTAACGTTAACGTAACGTTAACTCGAGGCCTCGAGGTCGACCTGCAGCCAAGCTTTGCG
TACTCGCAAATTATTAAAAATAAAACTTTAAAAATAATTTCGTCTAATTAATATTATGAGTTAATTCAAA
CCCCACGGACATGCTAAGGGTTAATCAACAATCATATCGCTGTCTCACTCAGACTCAATACGACACTCAG
AATACTATTCCTTTCACTCGCACTTATTGCAAGCATACGTTAAGTGGATGTCTCTTGCCGACGGGACCAC
CTTATGTTATTTCATCATGGTCTGGCCATTCTCATCGTGAGCTTCCGGGTGCTCGCATATCTGGCTCTAA
GACTTCGGGCCCGACGCAAGGAGTAGCCGACATATATCCGAAATAACTGCTTGTTTTTTTTTTTTACCAT
TATTACCATCGTGTTTACTGTTTATTGCCCCCTCAAAAAGCTAATGTAATTATATTTGTGCCAATAAAAA
CAAGATATGACCTATAGAATACAAGTATTTCCCCTTCGAACATCCCCACAAGTAGACTTTGGATTTGTCT
TCTAACCAAAAGACTTACACACCTGCATACCTTACATCAAAAACTCGTTTATCGCTACATAAAACACCGG
GATATATTTTTTATATACATACTTTTCAAATCGCGCGCCCTCTTCATAATTCACCTCCACCACACCACGT
TTCGTAGTTGCTCTTTCGCTGTCTCCCACCCGCTCTCCGCAACACATTCACCTTTTGTTCGACGACCTTG
GAGCGACTGTCGTTAGTTCCGCGCGATTCGGTGCGGTATTTCACACCGCATATGGTGCACTCTCAGTACA
ATCTGCTCTGATGCCGCATAGTTAAGCCAGCCCCGACACCCGCCAACACCCGCTGACGCGCCCTGACGGG
CTTGTCTGCTCCCGGCATCCGCTTACAGACAAGCTGTGACCGTCTCCGGGAGCTGCATGTGTCAGAGGTT
TTCACCGTCATCACCGAAACGCGCGAGACGAAAGGGCCTCGTGATACGCCTATTTTTATAGGTTAATGTC
ATGATAATAATGGTTTCTTAGACGTCAGGTGGCACTTTTCGGGGAAATGTGCGCGGAACCCCTATTTGTT
TATTTTTCTAAATACATTCAAATATGTATCCGCTCATGAGACAATAACCCTGATAAATGCTTCAATAATA
TTGAAAAAGGAAGAGTATGAGTATTCAACATTTCCGTGTCGCCCTTATTCCCTTTTTTGCGGCATTTTGC
CTTCCTGTTTTTGCTCACCCAGAAACGCTGGTGAAAGTAAAAGATGCTGAAGATCAGTTGGGTGCACGAG
TGGGTTACATCGAACTGGATCTCAACAGCGGTAAGATCCTTGAGAGTTTTCGCCCCGAAGAACGTTTTCC
AATGATGAGCACTTTTAAAGTTCTGCTATGTGGCGCGGTATTATCCCGTATTGACGCCGGGCAAGAGCAA
CTCGGTCGCCGCATACACTATTCTCAGAATGACTTGGTTGAGTACTCACCAGTCACAGAAAAGCATCTTA
CGGATGGCATGACAGTAAGAGAATTATGCAGTGCTGCCATAACCATGAGTGATAACACTGCGGCCAACTT
ACTTCTGACAACGATCGGAGGACCGAAGGAGCTAACCGCTTTTTTGCACAACATGGGGGATCATGTAACT
CGCCTTGATCGTTGGGAACCGGAGCTGAATGAAGCCATACCAAACGACGAGCGTGACACCACGATGCCTG
TAGCAATGGCAACAACGTTGCGCAAACTATTAACTGGCGAACTACTTACTCTAGCTTCCCGGCAACAATT
AATAGACTGGATGGAGGCGGATAAAGTTGCAGGACCACTTCTGCGCTCGGCCCTTCCGGCTGGCTGGTTT
ATTGCTGATAAATCTGGAGCCGGTGAGCGTGGGTCTCGCGGTATCATTGCAGCACTGGGGCCAGATGGTA
AGCCCTCCCGTATCGTAGTTATCTACACGACGGGGAGTCAGGCAACTATGGATGAACGAAATAGACAGAT
CGCTGAGATAGGTGCCTCACTGATTAAGCATTGGTAACTGTCAGACCAAGTTTACTCATATATACTTTAG
ATTGATTTAAAACTTCATTTTTAATTTAAAAGGATCTAGGTGAAGATCCTTTTTGATAATCTCATGACCA
AAATCCCTTAACGTGAGTTTTCGTTCCACTGAGCGTCAGACCCCGTAGAAAAGATCAAAGGATCTTC
Features (pLannotate 1.2.2; 14 found; start..end, strand, type, name):
      1..589     +  rep_origin     ori: high-copy-number ColE1/pMB1/pBR322/pUC origin of replication
    595..823     +  CDS            mini-white (fragment): Drosophila white gene eye color pigment; white; This is a modified version of the white gene lacking part of the first intron.
    824..1409    +  misc_feature   P element 5' end: No description available
   1420..5539    -  gene           mini-white: white; This modified version of the white gene lacks part of the first intron.
   5545..5586    -  misc_feature   MCS (fragment): pBluescript multiple cloning site
   5855..6571    -  CDS            EGFP: EGFP is a basic (constitutively fluorescent) green fluorescent protein published in 1996, derived from Aequorea victoria. It is reported to be a rapidly-maturing weak dimer with moderate acid sensitivity.
   6812..7051    -  CDS            map2k2 (fragment): MP2K2_XENLA - Also known as mek2. Experimental evidence at protein level: Swiss-Prot protein existence level 1. Catalyzes the concomitant phosphorylation of a threonine and a tyrosine residue in a Thr-Glu-Tyr sequence located in MAP kinases. From Xenopus laevis (African clawed frog).
   7967..7985    +  misc_feature   MCS (fragment): pUC18/19 multiple cloning site
   8047..8279    +  misc_feature   P element 3' end: P element 3' end
   8279..8782    +  gene           mini-white (fragment): white; This modified version of the white gene lacks part of the first intron.
   8781..8850    -  misc_feature   bom (fragment): basis of mobility region from pBR322
   8952..8987    -  CDS            rop (fragment): Rop protein, which maintains plasmids at low copy number; rop
   9082..9186    +  promoter       AmpR promoter: bla
   9187..10047   +  CDS            AmpR: β-lactamase; bla; confers resistance to ampicillin, carbenicillin, and related antibiotics
