[The description below was written by a language model from this plasmid's Addgene catalogue record and pLannotate feature annotations shown in this document.]
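Description:
C2 G10 png/GFP in casper4 is a P element transformation vector built on the pCaSpeR4 backbone and used to insert a GFP-tagged copy of the Drosophila melanogaster gene pan gu (png) into the fly genome. In bacteria the roughly 10.2 kb plasmid is maintained through a high-copy ColE1/pUC-type origin and selected with ampicillin through the bla gene and its promoter. Small remnants of the pBR322 bom and rop regions are also annotated in the backbone.

The transposable portion is bounded by the P element 5' and 3' ends, which a separately supplied P transposase recognises in order to mobilise the intervening DNA into germline chromosomes. Between these ends lie two elements. One is the mini-white gene, a shortened version of white lacking part of its first intron. It restores eye pigmentation in a white mutant background and so serves as the visible marker for identifying transformants. The other is the png-GFP insert, placed between polylinker remnants. Its EGFP coding sequence lies on the same strand as, and downstream of, a stretch that the automated annotation labels as a fragment of a Xenopus MAP kinase kinase. This label most likely reflects kinase-domain similarity, since png encodes a protein kinase, and it does not indicate frog sequence. The arrangement agrees with the catalogue statement that GFP is fused to the C terminus of PNG.

No promoter is annotated for the insert. The record does not say whether expression depends on native png genomic regulatory sequence, and the cloning sites are listed as unknown. The stated purpose is to generate transgenic flies carrying png-GFP.
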