Addgene plasmid #112970: C2 G10 png/GFP in casper4
Purpose: P element vector for transposon insertion of png-GFP into Drosophila genome
Depositing lab: Terry Orr-Weaver. Depositing organization: Whitehead Institute for Biomedical Research.
Backbone
  Vector backbone: pCaSpeR4
  Vector type: P insertion vector
Growth in bacteria
  Bacterial resistance: Ampicillin, 100 μg/mL
  Growth temperature: 37°C
  Growth strain: DH5alpha
  Copy number: High Copy
Gene/Insert
  Gene/Insert name: png-GFP
  Species: D. melanogaster (fly)
  Entrez Gene: png (a.k.a. Dmel_CG11420, CG11420, Dmel\CG11420, EG:8D8.5, PNG, Png, fs(1)M2, pan-gnu)
  Tag / fusion protein: GFP (C terminal on insert)
  Cloning method: Restriction Enzyme; 5′ cloning site Unknown (unknown if destroyed); 3′ cloning site Unknown (unknown if destroyed)
Terms and licenses: Academic/Nonprofit Terms; Industry Terms: Not Available to Industry
How to cite: C2 G10 png/GFP in casper4 was a gift from Terry Orr-Weaver (Addgene plasmid # 112970 ; http://n2t.net/addgene:112970 ; RRID:Addgene_112970)
